>Addgene plasmid #235632 | pCAGEN_NES_V5_GFP | addgene full sequence | sequence record 467509 | Addgene NGS Result
GGTCGACATTGATTATTGACTAGTTATTAATAGTAATCAATTACGGGGTCATTAGTTCATAGCCCATATA
TGGAGTTCCGCGTTACATAACTTACGGTAAATGGCCCGCCTGGCTGACCGCCCAACGACCCCCGCCCATT
GACGTCAATAATGACGTATGTTCCCATAGTAACGCCAATAGGGACTTTCCATTGACGTCAATGGGTGGAG
TATTTACGGTAAACTGCCCACTTGGCAGTACATCAAGTGTATCATATGCCAAGTACGCCCCCTATTGACG
TCAATGACGGTAAATGGCCCGCCTGGCATTATGCCCAGTACATGACCTTATGGGACTTTCCTACTTGGCA
GTACATCTACGTATTAGTCATCGCTATTACCATGGTCGAGGTGAGCCCCACGTTCTGCTTCACTCTCCCC
ATCTCCCCCCCCTCCCCACCCCCAATTTTGTATTTATTTATTTTTTAATTATTTTGTGCAGCGATGGGGG
CGGGGGGGGGGGGGGGGCGCGCCAGGCGGGGCGGGGCGGGGCGAGGGGCGGGGCGGGGCGAGGCGGAGAG
GTGCGGCGGCAGCCAATCAGAGCGGCGCGCTCCGAAAGTTTCCTTTTATGGCGAGGCGGCGGCGGCGGCG
GCCCTATAAAAAGCGAAGCGCGCGGCGGGCGGGAGTCGCTGCGCGCTGCCTTCGCCCCGTGCCCCGCTCC
GCCGCCGCCTCGCGCCGCCCGCCCCGGCTCTGACTGACCGCGTTACTCCCACAGGTGAGCGGGCGGGACG
GCCCTTCTCCTCCGGGCTGTAATTAGCGCTTGGTTTAATGACGGCTTGTTTCTTTTCTGTGGCTGCGTGA
AAGCCTTGAGGGGCTCCGGGAGGGCCCTTTGTGCGGGGGGAGCGGCTCGGGGGGTGCGTGCGTGTGTGTG
TGCGTGGGGAGCGCCGCGTGCGGCTCCGCGCTGCCCGGCGGCTGTGAGCGCTGCGGGCGCGGCGCGGGGC
TTTGTGCGCTCCGCAGTGTGCGCGAGGGGAGCGCGGCCGGGGGCGGTGCCCCGCGGTGCGGGGGGGGCTG
CGAGGGGAACAAAGGCTGCGTGCGGGGTGTGTGCGTGGGGGGGTGAGCAGGGGGTGTGGGCGCGTCGGTC
GGGCTGCAACCCCCCCTGCACCCCCCTCCCCGAGTTGCTGAGCACGGCCCGGCTTCGGGTGCGGGGCTCC
GTACGGGGCGTGGCGCGGGGCTCGCCGTGCCGGGCGGGGGGTGGCGGCAGGTGGGGGTGCCGGGCGGGGC
GGGGCCGCCTCGGGCCGGGGAGGGCTCGGGGGAGGGGCGCGGCGGCCCCCGGAGCGCCGGCGGCTGTCGA
GGCGCGGCGAGCCGCAGCCATTGCCTTTTATGGTAATCGTGCGAGAGGGCGCAGGGACTTCCTTTGTCCC
AAATCTGTGCGGAGCCGAAATCTGGGAGGCGCCGCCGCACCCCCTCTAGCGGGCGCGGGGCGAAGCGGTG
CGGCGCCGGCAGGAAGGAAATGGGCGGGGAGGGCCTTCGTGCGTCGCCGCGCCGCCGTCCCCTTCTCCCT
CTCCAGCCTCGGGGCTGTCCGCGGGGGGACGGCTGCCTTCGGGGGGGACGGGGCAGGGCGGGGTTCGGCT
TCTGGCGTGTGACCGGCGGCTCTAGAGCCTCTGCTAACCATGTTCATGCCTTCTTCTTTTTCCTACAGCT
CCTGGGCAACGTGCTGGTTATTGTGCTGTCTCATCATTTTGGCAAAGAATTCCATGCTGCAGAAGAAGCT
GGAGGAGCTGGAACTGGGCTCTTCCGGTAAGCCTATCCCTAACCCTCTCCTCGGTCTCGATTCTACGGTG
AGCAAGGGCGAGGAGCTGTTCACCGGGGTGGTGCCCATCCTGGTCGAGCTGGACGGCGACGTAAACGGCC
ACAAGTTCAGCGTGTCCGGCGAGGGCGAGGGCGATGCCACCTACGGCAAGCTGACCCTGAAGTTCATCTG
CACCACCGGCAAGCTGCCCGTGCCCTGGCCCACCCTCGTGACCACCCTGACCTACGGCGTGCAGTGCTTC
AGCCGCTACCCCGACCACATGAAGCAGCACGACTTCTTCAAGTCCGCCATGCCCGAAGGCTACGTCCAGG
AGCGCACCATCTTCTTCAAGGACGACGGCAACTACAAGACCCGCGCCGAGGTGAAGTTCGAGGGCGACAC
CCTGGTGAACCGCATCGAGCTGAAGGGCATCGACTTCAAGGAGGACGGCAACATCCTGGGGCACAAGCTG
GAGTACAACTACAACAGCCACAACGTCTATATCATGGCCGACAAGCAGAAGAACGGCATCAAGGTGAACT
TCAAGATCCGCCACAACATCGAGGACGGCAGCGTGCAGCTCGCCGACCACTACCAGCAGAACACCCCCAT
CGGCGACGGCCCCGTGCTGCTGCCCGACAACCACTACCTGAGCACCCAGTCCGCCCTGAGCAAAGACCCC
AACGAGAAGCGCGATCACATGGTCCTGCTGGAGTTCGTGACCGCCGCCGGGATCACTCTCGGCATGGACG
AGCTGTACAAGTGATCGAGGATATCGCGGCCGCACTCCTCAGGTGCAGGCTGCCTATCAGAAGGTGGTGG
CTGGTGTGGCCAATGCCCTGGCTCACAAATACCACTGAGATCTTTTTCCCTCTGCCAAAAATTATGGGGA
CATCATGAAGCCCCTTGAGCATCTGACTTCTGGCTAATAAAGGAAATTTATTTTCATTGCAATAGTGTGT
TGGAATTTTTTGTGTCTCTCACTCGGAAGGACATATGGGAGGGCAAATCATTTAAAACATCAGAATGAGT
ATTTGGTTTAGAGTTTGGCAACATATGCCCATATGCTGGCTGCCATGAACAAAGGTTGGCTATAAAGAGG
TCATCAGTATATGAAACAGCCCCCTGCTGTCCATTCCTTATTCCATAGAAAAGCCTTGACTTGAGGTTAG
ATTTTTTTTATATTTTGTTTTGTGTTATTTTTTTCTTTAACATCCCTAAAATTTTCCTTACATGTTTTAC
TAGCCAGATTTTTCCTCCTCTCCTGACTACTCCCAGTCATAGCTGTCCCTCTTCTCTTATGGAGATCCCT
CGACCTGCAGCCCAAGCTTGGCGTAATCATGGTCATAGCTGTTTCCTGTGTGAAATTGTTATCCGCTCAC
AATTCCACACAACATACGAGCCGGAAGCATAAAGTGTAAAGCCTGGGGTGCCTAATGAGTGAGCTAACTC
ACATTAATTGCGTTGCGCTCACTGCCCGCTTTCCAGTCGGGAAACCTGTCGTGCCAGCGGATCCGCATCT
CAATTAGTCAGCAACCATAGTCCCGCCCCTAACTCCGCCCATCCCGCCCCTAACTCCGCCCAGTTCCGCC
CATTCTCCGCCCCATGGCTGACTAATTTTTTTTATTTATGCAGAGGCCGAGGCCGCCTCGGCCTCTGAGC
TATTCCAGAAGTAGTGAGGAGGCTTTTTTGGAGGCCTAGGCTTTTGCAAAAAGCTAACTTGTTTATTGCA
GCTTATAATGGTTACAAATAAAGCAATAGCATCACAAATTTCACAAATAAAGCATTTTTTTCACTGCATT
CTAGTTGTGGTTTGTCCAAACTCATCAATGTATCTTATCATGTCTGGATCCGCTGCATTAATGAATCGGC
CAACGCGCGGGGAGAGGCGGTTTGCGTATTGGGCGCTCTTCCGCTTCCTCGCTCACTGACTCGCTGCGCT
CGGTCGTTCGGCTGCGGCGAGCGGTATCAGCTCACTCAAAGGCGGTAATACGGTTATCCACAGAATCAGG
GGATAACGCAGGAAAGAACATGTGAGCAAAAGGCCAGCAAAAGGCCAGGAACCGTAAAAAGGCCGCGTTG
CTGGCGTTTTTCCATAGGCTCCGCCCCCCTGACGAGCATCACAAAAATCGACGCTCAAGTCAGAGGTGGC
GAAACCCGACAGGACTATAAAGATACCAGGCGTTTCCCCCTGGAAGCTCCCTCGTGCGCTCTCCTGTTCC
GACCCTGCCGCTTACCGGATACCTGTCCGCCTTTCTCCCTTCGGGAAGCGTGGCGCTTTCTCATAGCTCA
CGCTGTAGGTATCTCAGTTCGGTGTAGGTCGTTCGCTCCAAGCTGGGCTGTGTGCACGAACCCCCCGTTC
AGCCCGACCGCTGCGCCTTATCCGGTAACTATCGTCTTGAGTCCAACCCGGTAAGACACGACTTATCGCC
ACTGGCAGCAGCCACTGGTAACAGGATTAGCAGAGCGAGGTATGTAGGCGGTGCTACAGAGTTCTTGAAG
TGGTGGCCTAACTACGGCTACACTAGAAGAACAGTATTTGGTATCTGCGCTCTGCTGAAGCCAGTTACCT
TCGGAAAAAGAGTTGGTAGCTCTTGATCCGGCAAACAAACCACCGCTGGTAGCGGTGGTTTTTTTGTTTG
CAAGCAGCAGATTACGCGCAGAAAAAAAGGATCTCAAGAAGATCCTTTGATCTTTTCTACGGGGTCTGAC
GCTCAGTGGAACGAAAACTCACGTTAAGGGATTTTGGTCATGAGATTATCAAAAAGGATCTTCACCTAGA
TCCTTTTAAATTAAAAATGAAGTTTTAAATCAATCTAAAGTATATATGAGTAAACTTGGTCTGACAGTTA
CCAATGCTTAATCAGTGAGGCACCTATCTCAGCGATCTGTCTATTTCGTTCATCCATAGTTGCCTGACTC
CCCGTCGTGTAGATAACTACGATACGGGAGGGCTTACCATCTGGCCCCAGTGCTGCAATGATACCGCGAG
ACCCACGCTCACCGGCTCCAGATTTATCAGCAATAAACCAGCCAGCCGGAAGGGCCGAGCGCAGAAGTGG
TCCTGCAACTTTATCCGCCTCCATCCAGTCTATTAATTGTTGCCGGGAAGCTAGAGTAAGTAGTTCGCCA
GTTAATAGTTTGCGCAACGTTGTTGCCATTGCTACAGGCATCGTGGTGTCACGCTCGTCGTTTGGTATGG
CTTCATTCAGCTCCGGTTCCCAACGATCAAGGCGAGTTACATGATCCCCCATGTTGTGCAAAAAAGCGGT
TAGCTCCTTCGGTCCTCCGATCGTTGTCAGAAGTAAGTTGGCCGCAGTGTTATCACTCATGGTTATGGCA
GCACTGCATAATTCTCTTACTGTCATGCCATCCGTAAGATGCTTTTCTGTGACTGGTGAGTACTCAACCA
AGTCATTCTGAGAATAGTGTATGCGGCGACCGAGTTGCTCTTGCCCGGCGTCAATACGGGATAATACCGC
GCCACATAGCAGAACTTTAAAAGTGCTCATCATTGGAAAACGTTCTTCGGGGCGAAAACTCTCAAGGATC
TTACCGCTGTTGAGATCCAGTTCGATGTAACCCACTCGTGCACCCAACTGATCTTCAGCATCTTTTACTT
TCACCAGCGTTTCTGGGTGAGCAAAAACAGGAAGGCAAAATGCCGCAAAAAAGGGAATAAGGGCGACACG
GAAATGTTGAATACTCATACTCTTCCTTTTTCAATATTATTGAAGCATTTATCAGGGTTATTGTCTCATG
AGCGGATACATATTTGAATGTATTTAGAAAAATAAACAAATAGGGGTTCCGCGCACATTTCCCCGAAAAG
TGCCACCTG
Features (pLannotate 1.2.2; 19 found; start..end, strand, type, name):
      5..384     +  enhancer       CMV enhancer: human cytomegalovirus immediate early enhancer
    386..661     +  promoter       chicken β-actin promoter: No description available
    662..1678    +  intron         chimeric intron: chimera between introns from chicken β-actin and rabbit β-globin
   1676..1732    +  CDS            HBB (fragment): HBB_LEPEU - Experimental evidence at protein level: Swiss-Prot protein existence level 1. Involved in oxygen transport from the lung to the various peripheral tissues. From Lepus europaeus (European hare).
   1776..1817    +  CDS            V5 tag: epitope tag from simian virus 5
   1817..2534    +  CDS            EBFP (fragment): enhanced blue variant of GFP mammalian codon-optimized
   2554..2625    +  CDS            HBB (fragment): HBB_PONPY - Experimental evidence at transcript level: Swiss-Prot protein existence level 2. Involved in oxygen transport from the lung to the various peripheral tissues. From Pongo pygmaeus (Bornean orangutan).
   2696..2751    +  polyA_signal   β-globin poly(A) signal: rabbit β-globin polyadenylation signal (Gil and Proudfoot, 1987)
   3136..3152    -  protein_bind   lac operator: The lac repressor binds to the lac operator to inhibit transcription in E. coli. This inhibition can be relieved by adding lactose or isopropyl-β-D-thiogalactopyranoside (IPTG). lac repressor encoded by lacI
   3160..3190    -  promoter       lac promoter: promoter for the E. coli lac operon
   3205..3226    -  protein_bind   CAP binding site: CAP binding activates transcription in the presence of cAMP. E. coli catabolite activator protein
   3239..3278    -  CDS            lacI (fragment): lac repressor; lacI; The lac repressor binds to the lac operator to inhibit transcription in E. coli. This inhibition can be relieved by adding lactose or isopropyl-β-D-thiogalactopyranoside (IPTG).
   3285..3307    +  promoter       SV40 promoter (fragment): SV40 enhancer and early promoter
   3331..3466    +  rep_origin     SV40 ori: SV40 origin of replication
   3486..3620    +  polyA_signal   SV40 poly(A) signal: SV40 polyadenylation signal
   3622..3676    -  CDS            lacI (fragment): lac repressor; lacI; The lac repressor binds to the lac operator to inhibit transcription in E. coli. This inhibition can be relieved by adding lactose or isopropyl-β-D-thiogalactopyranoside (IPTG).
   3859..4447    -  rep_origin     ori: high-copy-number ColE1/pMB1/pBR322/pUC origin of replication
   4618..5478    -  CDS            AmpR: β-lactamase; bla; confers resistance to ampicillin, carbenicillin, and related antibiotics
   5479..5583    -  promoter       AmpR promoter: bla
