[The description below was written by a language model from this plasmid's Addgene catalogue record and pLannotate feature annotations shown in this document.]
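Description:
pCAGEN_NES_V5_GFP is a mammalian expression plasmid of about 5.6 kb built on the pCAGEN backbone. It is maintained in E. coli through a high-copy ColE1/pUC-type origin and selected with ampicillin via the β-lactamase gene and its own promoter. The backbone also carries an SV40 origin of replication, which can support episomal amplification in cells expressing SV40 large T antigen. It also contains an SV40 poly(A) signal and leftover lac promoter/operator and lacI fragments that play no role in the expression cassette.

Expression is driven by the composite CAG promoter, annotated here as the CMV immediate-early enhancer, the chicken β-actin promoter and a chimeric β-actin/β-globin intron. This arrangement gives strong, broadly active transcription in mammalian cells. Downstream lies the synthetic insert, assembled by Gibson cloning: a nuclear export sequence at the N-terminus, then a V5 epitope tag, then GFP, with transcripts terminated by the rabbit β-globin poly(A) signal. The automated annotation does not label the NES, which presumably sits in the unannotated stretch just upstream of the V5 tag. It also labels the fluorescent protein as an EBFP fragment, a similarity-based match to a GFP variant, whereas the catalogue entry identifies it as GFP. The short HBB fragments flanking the insert are most likely β-globin exon remnants of the CAG cassette rather than expressed payload.

The NES should direct the V5-GFP protein out of the nucleus into the cytoplasm, where it can be followed by fluorescence or by anti-V5 detection. According to the record, the plasmid serves as a "no-ALIBi" negative control. The record does not define ALIBi further.
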