Addgene plasmid #235632: pCAGEN_NES_V5_GFP
Purpose: Encodes V5-GFP with an N-terminal nuclear export sequence. Used as a no-ALIBi negative control.
Depositing lab: Maria Barna. Depositing organization: Stanford University. Publication: A subcellular map of translational machinery composition and regulation at the single-molecule level. Zhang Z, Xu A, Bai Y, Chen Y, Cates K, Kerr C, Bermudez A, Susanto TT, Wysong K, Garcia Marques FJ, Nolan GP, Pitteri S, Barna M. Science. 2025 Mar 7;387(6738):eadn2623. doi: 10.1126/science.adn2623. Epub 2025 Mar 7. PubMed 40048539.
Backbone
  Vector backbone: pCAGEN
  Vector type: Mammalian Expression
Growth in bacteria
  Bacterial resistance: Ampicillin, 100 μg/mL
  Growth temperature: 37°C
  Growth strain: DH5alpha
  Copy number: High Copy
Gene/Insert
  Gene/Insert name: GFP (alt name: NES-V5-GFP)
  Species: Synthetic
  Tag / fusion protein: NES-V5 (N terminal on insert)
  Cloning method: Gibson Cloning
Terms and licenses: Academic/Nonprofit Terms; Industry Terms: Not Available to Industry
How to cite: pCAGEN_NES_V5_GFP was a gift from Maria Barna (Addgene plasmid # 235632 ; http://n2t.net/addgene:235632 ; RRID:Addgene_235632)
